Addgene plasmid #51387: pcDNA3-V5-Lin28A
Depositing lab: Narry Kim. Depositing organization: Seoul National University. Publication: TUT4 in concert with Lin28 suppresses microRNA biogenesis through pre-microRNA uridylation. Heo I, Joo C, Kim YK, Ha M, Yoon MJ, Cho J, Yeom KH, Han J, Kim VN. Cell. 2009 Aug 21;138(4):696-708. doi: 10.1016/j.cell.2009.08.002. PubMed 19703396.
Backbone
  Vector backbone: pcDNA3
  Backbone manufacturer: Invitrogen
  Vector type: Mammalian Expression
Growth in bacteria
  Bacterial resistance: Ampicillin, 100 μg/mL
  Growth temperature: 37°C
  Growth strain: DH5alpha
  Copy number: Low Copy
Gene/Insert
  Gene/Insert name: Lin28A (alt name: Lin28)
  Species: H. sapiens (human)
  Entrez Gene: LIN28A (a.k.a. CSDD1, LIN-28, LIN28, ZCCHC1, lin-28A)
  Promoter: CMV
  Tag / fusion protein: V5 (N terminal on backbone)
  Cloning method: Restriction Enzyme; 5′ cloning site BamHI (not destroyed); 3′ cloning site XhoI (not destroyed)
  Sequencing primers: 5′ CAATGGGCGTGGATAGCG; 3′ CCAGGGTCAAGGAAGGCAC
Terms and licenses: Academic/Nonprofit Terms; Industry Terms: Not Available to Industry
How to cite: pcDNA3-V5-Lin28A was a gift from Narry Kim (Addgene plasmid # 51387 ; http://n2t.net/addgene:51387 ; RRID:Addgene_51387)
