[The description below was written by a language model from this plasmid's Addgene catalogue record.]
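Description:
pcDNA3-V5-Lin28A is a mammalian expression plasmid built on the pcDNA3 backbone, carrying the human LIN28A coding sequence (also known as Lin28) under control of the CMV promoter. The insert was placed between BamHI and XhoI sites, both of which remain intact, so the open reading frame can be excised or exchanged. A V5 epitope tag supplied by the modified backbone sits at the N terminus, so the expressed protein is V5-Lin28A, which can be detected or immunoprecipitated with anti-V5 antibodies without relying on a Lin28A-specific reagent. The plasmid is propagated in E. coli with ampicillin selection and is recorded as low copy. No feature table or sequence annotation accompanies the record, so other backbone elements, such as the polyadenylation signal, replication origins or any mammalian selection cassette, are not documented here, although pcDNA3 vectors generally carry such components.

LIN28A is an RNA-binding protein containing a cold-shock domain and zinc knuckle motifs, best known for blocking maturation of let-7 family microRNAs. The associated publication concerns the cooperation of Lin28 with the terminal uridylyl transferase TUT4 in suppressing microRNA biogenesis through uridylation of precursor microRNAs. In keeping with that context, the construct is suited to transient overexpression of tagged Lin28A in cultured mammalian cells, for example to examine effects on pre-microRNA processing and uridylation, to pull down the protein together with bound RNAs or partner proteins, or to follow its expression and localisation through the V5 tag.
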