>Addgene plasmid #51387 | pcDNA3-V5-Lin28A | addgene partial sequence | sequence record 80108 | CMV-F 5'-CGCAAATGGGCGGTAGGCGTG-3'
GAGCTCTCTGGCTAACTAGAGAACCCACTGCTTACTGGCTTATCGAAATTAATACGACTCACTATAGGGA
GACCCAAGCTTATGGGTAAGCCTATCCCTAACCCTCTCCTCGGTCTCGATTCTACGGGATCCATGGGCTC
CGTGTCCAACCAGCAGTTTGCAGGTGGCTGCGCCAAGGCGGCAGAAGAGGCGCCCGAGGAGGCGCCGGAG
GACGCGGCCCGGGCGGCGGACGAGCCTCAGCTGCTGCACGGTGCGGGCATCTGTAAGTGGTTCAACGTGC
GCATGGGGTTCGGCTTCCTGTCCATGACCGCCCGCGCCGGGGTCGCGCTCGACCCCCCAGTGGATGTCTT
TGTGCACCAGAGTAAGCTGCACATGGAAGGGTTCCGGAGCTTGAAGGAGGGTGAGGCAGTGGAGTTCACC
TTTAAGAAGTCAGCCAAGGGTCTGGAATCCATCCGTGTCACCGGACCTGGTGGAGTATTCTGTATTGGGA
GTGAGAGGCGGCCAAAAGGAAAGAGCATGCAGAAGCGCAGATCAAAAGGAGACAGGTGCTACAACTGTGG
AGGTCTAGATCATCATGCCAAGGAATGCAAGCTGCCACCCCAGCCCAAGAAGTGCCACTTCTGCCAGAGC
ATCAGCCATATGGTAGCCTCATGTCCGCTGAAGGCCCAGCAGGGCCCTAGTGCACAGGGAAAGCCAACCT
ACTTTCGAGAGGAAGAAGAAGAAATCCACAGCCCTACCCTGCTCCCGGAGGCACAGAATTGAGCCACACT
CGAGCATGCATCTAGAGGGCCCTATTCTATAGTGTCACCTAAATGCTAGAGCTCGCTGATCAGCCTCGAC
TGTGCCTTCTAGTTGCCAGCCATCTGTTGTTTGCCCCTCCCCCGTGCCTTCCTTGACCCTGGAAG
